Addgene plasmid #48583: pFUSB4_TCCT
Depositing lab: Stephen Ekker. Depositing organization: Mayo Foundation for Medical Education and Research. Publication: High Efficiency In Vivo Genome Engineering with a Simplified 15-RVD GoldyTALEN Design. Ma AC, Lee HB, Clark KJ, Ekker SC. PLoS One. 2013 May 29;8(5):e65259. doi: 10.1371/journal.pone.0065259. Print 2013. PubMed 23734242.
Backbone
  Vector backbone: pFUS_B4
  Vector type: Mammalian Expression, TALEN
Growth in bacteria
  Bacterial resistance: Spectinomycin, 50 μg/mL
  Growth temperature: 37°C
  Growth strain: Top10
  Copy number: Unknown
Gene/Insert
  Gene/Insert name: RVD sequence: NG HD HD NG
  Species: Synthetic
  Cloning method: Unknown
  Sequencing primers: 5′ ttgatgcctggcagttccct; 3′ cgaaccgaacaggcttatgt
Terms and licenses: Academic/Nonprofit Terms; Industry Terms: Not Available to Industry
Depositor comments: Plasmid was created using Golden Gate cloning.
How to cite: pFUSB4_TCCT was a gift from Stephen Ekker (Addgene plasmid # 48583 ; http://n2t.net/addgene:48583 ; RRID:Addgene_48583)
