[The description below was written by a language model from this plasmid's Addgene catalogue record and pLannotate feature annotations shown in this document.]
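Description:
pFUSB4_TCCT is a small (about 2.9 kb) intermediate array plasmid for Golden Gate assembly of TAL effector nucleases. It is built on the pFUS_B4 backbone and carries a pre-assembled block of four synthetic TALE repeats. The repeat-variable diresidues are NG HD HD NG, which under the standard TALE code (NG for T, HD for C) specify the DNA sequence TCCT reflected in the name. The repository lists the vector type as mammalian expression/TALEN. However, the annotated features show no eukaryotic promoter, nuclease domain or polyadenylation signal, so the plasmid itself looks like a bacterial cloning intermediate rather than an expression construct. The repeat array was not annotated by the automated feature caller; it presumably occupies the unannotated stretch between the residual lacZα fragment and the resistance cassette, though the record does not state this.

Propagation in E. coli relies on a high-copy ColE1/pUC-type origin and an aadA (SmR) aminoglycoside adenylyltransferase gene conferring spectinomycin/streptomycin resistance. Upstream of this gene are fragments of a class 1 integron Pc promoter and a gentamicin acetyltransferase gene, apparently remnants of the integron-derived cassette. Short lacZα and lacI fragments remain, which would fit a blue/white screening cassette displaced by the repeats. The rrnB T1 and T2 terminators insulate the cloning region.

The depositor notes that the plasmid was made by Golden Gate cloning, and the associated work describes a simplified 15-RVD GoldyTALEN design for in vivo genome engineering. In that context, the plasmid probably serves as a ready-made four-repeat module. It would be combined with other repeat arrays and a final TALEN backbone in a second Golden Gate step, shortening the construction of custom TALENs.
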