Features (pLannotate 1.2.2; 8 found; start..end, strand, type, name):
      3..39      -  CDS            lacZα (fragment): LacZα fragment of β-galactosidase; lacZ fragment
    596..619     +  promoter       Pc promoter (fragment): intI1 (promoter lies within the coding sequence); class 1 integron promoter
    795..851     +  CDS            GmR (fragment): gentamycin acetyltransferase; aacC1; confers resistance to gentamycin
    858..1649    +  CDS            SmR: aminoglycoside adenylyltransferase (Murphy, 1985); aadA; confers resistance to spectinomycin and streptomycin
   1742..2330    +  rep_origin     ori: high-copy-number ColE1/pMB1/pBR322/pUC origin of replication
   2513..2605    +  CDS            lacI (fragment): lac repressor; lacI; The lac repressor binds to the lac operator to inhibit transcription in E. coli. This inhibition can be relieved by adding lactose or isopropyl-β-D-thiogalactopyranoside (IPTG).
   2660..2687    -  terminator     rrnB T2 terminator: transcription terminator T2 from the E. coli rrnB gene
   2819..2862    +  terminator     rrnB T1 terminator: Escherichia coli rrnB; transcription terminator T1 from the E. coli rrnB gene
>Addgene plasmid #48583 | pFUSB4_TCCT | depositor full sequence | sequence record 70283 | Full Sequence
ATGTTTTCCCAGTCACGACGTTGTAAAACGACGGCCAGTCTTAAGCGTCTCATGGCCTGACCCCGGACCA
AGTGGTGGCCTATCGCCAGCAACGGTGGCGGCAAGCAAGCGCTCGAAACGGTGCAGCGGCTGTTGCCGGT
GCTGTGCCAGGACCATGGCCTGACTCCGGACCAAGTGGTGGCTATCGCCAGCCACGATGGCGGCAAGCAA
GCGCTCGAAACGGTGCAGCGGCTGTTGCCGGTGCTGTGCCAGGACCATGGCCTGACTCCGGACCAAGTGG
TGGCTATCGCCAGCCACGATGGCGGCAAGCAAGCGCTCGAAACGGTGCAGCGGCTGTTGCCGGTGCTGTG
CCAGGACCATGGCCTGACCCCGGACCAAGTGGTGGCTATCGCCAGCAACGGTGGCGGCAAGCAAGCGCTC
GAAACGGTGCAGCGGCTGTTGCCGGTGCTGTGCCAGGACCATGGCCTGACCCCGGACCAAGTGGTGGCTA
TCGAGACGTCTAGACCAGCCAGGACAGAAATGCCTCGACTTCGCTGCTACCCAAGGTTGCCGGGTGACGC
ACACCGTGGAAACGGATGAAGGCACGAACCCAGTGGACATAAGCCTGTTCGGTTCGTAAGCTGTAATGCA
AGTAGCGTATGCGCTCACGCAACTGGTCCAGAACCTTGACCGAACGCAGCGGTGGTAACGGCGCAGTGGC
GGTTTTCATGGCTTGTTATGACTGTTTTTTTGGGGTACAGTCTATGCCTCGGGCATCCAAGCAGCAAGCG
CGTTACGCCGTGGGTCGATGTTTGATGTTATGGAGCAGCAACGATGTTACGCAGCAGGGCAGTCGCCCTA
AAACAAAGTTAAACATTATGAGGGAAGCGGTGATCGCCGAAGTATCGACTCAACTATCAGAGGTAGTTGG
CGTCATCGAGCGCCATCTCGAACCGACGTTGCTGGCCGTACATTTGTACGGCTCCGCAGTGGATGGCGGC
CTGAAGCCACACAGTGATATTGATTTGCTGGTTACGGTGACCGTAAGGCTTGATGAAACAACGCGGCGAG
CTTTGATCAACGACCTTTTGGAAACTTCGGCTTCCCCTGGAGAGAGCGAGATTCTCCGCGCTGTAGAAGT
CACCATTGTTGTGCACGACGACATCATTCCGTGGCGTTATCCAGCTAAGCGCGAACTGCAATTTGGAGAA
TGGCAGCGCAATGACATTCTTGCAGGTATCTTCGAGCCAGCCACGATCGACATTGATCTGGCTATCTTGC
TGACAAAAGCAAGAGAACATAGCGTTGCCTTGGTAGGTCCAGCGGCGGAGGAACTCTTTGATCCGGTTCC
TGAACAGGATCTATTTGAGGCGCTAAATGAAACCTTAACGCTATGGAACTCGCCGCCCGACTGGGCTGGC
GATGAGCGAAATGTAGTGCTTACGTTGTCCCGCATTTGGTACAGCGCAGTAACCGGCAAAATCGCGCCGA
AGGATGTCGCTGCCGACTGGGCAATGGAGCGCCTGCCGGCCCAGTATCAGCCCGTCATACTTGAAGCTAG
ACAGGCTTATCTTGGACAAGAAGAAGATCGCTTGGCCTCGCGCGCAGATCAGTTGGAAGAATTTGTCCAC
TACGTGAAAGGCGAGATCACCAAGGTAGTCGGCAAATAACCCTCGAGCCACCCATGACCAAAATCCCTTA
ACGTGAGTTACGCGTCGTTCCACTGAGCGTCAGACCCCGTAGAAAAGATCAAAGGATCTTCTTGAGATCC
TTTTTTTCTGCGCGTAATCTGCTGCTTGCAAACAAAAAAACCACCGCTACCAGCGGTGGTTTGTTTGCCG
GATCAAGAGCTACCAACTCTTTTTCCGAAGGTAACTGGCTTCAGCAGAGCGCAGATACCAAATACTGTCC
TTCTAGTGTAGCCGTAGTTAGGCCACCACTTCAAGAACTCTGTAGCACCGCCTACATACCTCGCTCTGCT
AATCCTGTTACCAGTGGCTGCTGCCAGTGGCGATAAGTCGTGTCTTACCGGGTTGGACTCAAGACGATAG
TTACCGGATAAGGCGCAGCGGTCGGGCTGAACGGGGGGTTCGTGCACACAGCCCAGCTTGGAGCGAACGA
CCTACACCGAACTGAGATACCTACAGCGTGAGCATTGAGAAAGCGCCACGCTTCCCGAAGGGAGAAAGGC
GGACAGGTATCCGGTAAGCGGCAGGGTCGGAACAGGAGAGCGCACGAGGGAGCTTCCAGGGGGAAACGCC
TGGTATCTTTATAGTCCTGTCGGGTTTCGCCACCTCTGACTTGAGCGTCGATTTTTGTGATGCTCGTCAG
GGGGGCGGAGCCTATGGAAAAACGCCAGCAACGCGGCCTTTTTACGGTTCCTGGCCTTTTGCTGGCCTTT
TGCTCACATGTTCTTTCCTGCGTTATCCCCTGATTCTGTGGATAACCGTATTACCGCCTTTGAGTGAGCT
GATACCGCTCGCCGCAGCCGAACGACCGAGCGCAGCGAGTCAGTGAGCGAGGAAGCGGAAGAGCGCCCAA
TACGCAAACCGCCTCTCCCCGCGCGTTGGCCGATTCATTAATGCAGCTGGCACGACAGGTTTCCCGACTG
GAAAGCGGGCAGTGAGCGCAACGCAATTAATACGCGTACCGCTAGCCAGGAAGAGTTTGTAGAAACGCAA
AAAGGCCATCCGTCAGGATGGCCTTCTGCTTAGTTTGATGCCTGGCAGTTTATGGCGGGCGTCCTGCCCG
CCACCCTCCGGGCCGTTGCTTCACAACGTTCAAATCCGCTCCCGGCGGATTTGTCCTACTCAGGAGAGCG
TTCACCGACAAACAACAGATAAAACGAAAGGCCCAGTCTTCCGACTGAGCCTTTCGTTTTATTTGATGCC
TGGCAGTTCCCTACTCTCGCGTTAACGCTAGCATGG
