>Addgene plasmid #48583 | pFUSB4_TCCT | addgene partial sequence | sequence record 71411 | pCR8_F1 5'-ttgatgcctggcagttccct-3'
GTCACGACGTTGTAAAACGACGGCCAGTCTTAAGCGTCTCATGGCCTGACCCCGGACCAAGTGGTGGCTA
TCGCCAGCAACGGTGGCGGCAAGCAAGCGCTCGAAACGGTGCAGCGGCTGTTGCCGGTGCTGTGCCAGGA
CCATGGCCTGACTCCGGACCAAGTGGTGGCTATCGCCAGCCACGATGGCGGCAAGCAAGCGCTCGAAACG
GTGCAGCGGCTGTTGCCGGTGCTGTGCCAGGACCATGGCCTGACTCCGGACCAAGTGGTGGCTATCGCCA
GCCACGATGGCGGCAAGCAAGCGCTCGAAACGGTGCAGCGGCTGTTGCCGGTGCTGTGCCAGGACCATGG
CCTGACCCCGGACCAAGTGGTGGCTATCGCCAGCAACGGTGGCGGCAAGCAAGCGCTCGAAACGGTGCAG
CGGCTGTTGCCGGTGCTGTGCCAGGACCATGGCCTGACCCCGGACCAAGTGGTGGCTATCGAGACGTCTA
GACCAGCCAGGACAGAAATGCCTCGACTTCGCTGCTACCCAAGGTTGCCGGGTGACGCACACCGTGGAAA
CGGATGAAGGCACGAACCCAGTGGACATAAGCCTGTTCGGTTCGTAAGCTGTAATGCAAGTAGCGTATGC
GCTCACGCAACTGGTCCAGAACCTTGACCGAACGCAGCGGTGGTAACGGCGCAGTGGCGGTTTTCATGGC
TTGTTATGACTGTTTTTTTGGGGTACAGTCTATGCCTCGGGCATCCAAGCAGCAAGCGCGTTACGCCGTG
GGTCGATGTTTGATGTTATGGAGCAGCAACGATGTTACGCAGCA
